Addgene plasmid #241176: linker-P2A-mNeongreen-ORF1
Purpose: Middle entry vector for mini-Golden subcloning platform; mNeongreen
Depositing lab: Junsu Kang. Depositing organization: University of Wisconsin, Madison. Publication: Advancing knock-in approaches for robust genome editing in zebrafish. Rodriguez-Parks A, Beezley EG, Manna S, Silaban I, Almutawa SI, Cao S, Ahmed H, Guyer M, Baker S, Richards MP, Kang J. Biol Open. 2026 Feb 2:bio.062472. doi: 10.1242/bio.062472. PubMed 41630603.
Backbone
  Vector backbone: pU6a:sgRNA#28
  Vector type: Mini-Golden
Growth in bacteria
  Bacterial resistance: Spectinomycin, 50 μg/mL
  Growth temperature: 37°C
  Growth strain: DH5alpha
  Copy number: Unknown
Gene/Insert
  Gene/Insert name: mNeongreen
  Species: Synthetic
  Mutation: TCGC linker
  Cloning method: Restriction Enzyme; 5′ cloning site Unknown (unknown if destroyed); 3′ cloning site Unknown (unknown if destroyed)
Terms and licenses: Academic/Nonprofit Terms; Industry Terms: Not Available to Industry
How to cite: linker-P2A-mNeongreen-ORF1 was a gift from Junsu Kang (Addgene plasmid # 241176 ; http://n2t.net/addgene:241176 ; RRID:Addgene_241176)
