[The description below was written by a language model from this plasmid's Addgene catalogue record and pLannotate feature annotations shown in this document.]
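Description:
linker-P2A-mNeongreen-ORF1 is a small (about 3.5 kb) bacterial cloning plasmid that serves as a middle entry vector in the mini-Golden subcloning platform, a modular assembly system associated with work on knock-in genome editing in zebrafish. It is built on the pU6a:sgRNA#28 backbone and is propagated in E. coli through a high-copy ColE1/pUC-type origin. Selection is with spectinomycin, conferred by an intact aadA (SmR) aminoglycoside adenylyltransferase gene. This gene lies downstream of fragments of a class 1 integron Pc promoter and a gentamicin acetyltransferase gene, which look like remnants of the integron-derived resistance cassette. Short lacZα and lacI fragments and the rrnB T1 and T2 terminators are also backbone remnants rather than functional units.

The payload is the coding sequence for mNeonGreen, a bright monomeric yellow-green fluorescent protein. According to the construct name, it is preceded by a linker and a P2A self-cleaving peptide, and the catalogue lists a "TCGC linker" as the modification. The automated annotation did not call the linker or P2A, though unannotated sequence upstream of the mNeonGreen ORF could accommodate them. The "ORF1" label is not explained in the record and may refer to a reading-frame variant. A P2A placed ahead of a reporter normally lets it be co-translated in frame with an upstream coding sequence and released as a separate protein, which fits tagging endogenous gene expression at a knock-in locus.

No eukaryotic promoter is annotated, as expected for an entry module. An SV40 poly(A) signal and a T7 promoter fragment lie just downstream of mNeonGreen but are annotated on the opposite strand, so they may not terminate this ORF. The cloning sites are not recorded.
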