Features (pLannotate 1.2.2; 11 found; start..end, strand, type, name):
     41..84      +  terminator     rrnB T1 terminator: Escherichia coli rrnB; transcription terminator T1 from the E. coli rrnB gene
    131..167     -  CDS            lacZα (fragment): LacZα fragment of β-galactosidase; lacZ fragment
    260..967     +  CDS            mNeonGreen: bright monomeric yellow-green fluorescent protein derived from LanYFP (Shaner et al., 2013)
    975..992     -  promoter       T7 promoter (fragment): promoter for bacteriophage T7 RNA polymerase
    997..1131    -  polyA_signal   SV40 poly(A) signal: SV40 polyadenylation signal
   1306..1329    +  promoter       Pc promoter (fragment): intI1 (promoter lies within the coding sequence); class 1 integron promoter
   1505..1561    +  CDS            GmR (fragment): gentamycin acetyltransferase; aacC1; confers resistance to gentamycin
   1568..2359    +  CDS            SmR: aminoglycoside adenylyltransferase (Murphy, 1985); aadA; confers resistance to spectinomycin and streptomycin
   2452..3040    +  rep_origin     ori: high-copy-number ColE1/pMB1/pBR322/pUC origin of replication
   3223..3315    +  CDS            lacI (fragment): lac repressor; lacI; The lac repressor binds to the lac operator to inhibit transcription in E. coli. This inhibition can be relieved by adding lactose or isopropyl-β-D-thiogalactopyranoside (IPTG).
   3370..3397    -  terminator     rrnB T2 terminator: transcription terminator T2 from the E. coli rrnB gene
>Addgene plasmid #241176 | linker-P2A-mNeongreen-ORF1 | addgene full sequence | sequence record 482017 | Addgene NGS Result
ATTTGTCCTACTCAGGAGAGCGTTCACCGACAAACAACAGATAAAACGAAAGGCCCAGTCTTCCGACTGA
GCCTTTCGTTTTATTTGATGCCTGGCAGTTCCCTACTCTCGCGTTAACGCTAGCATGGATGTTTTCCCAG
TCACGACGTTGTAAAACGACGGCCAGTCTTAAGCTCGGGCCCGGTCTCTTCGCGGCTCTGGGGCTACAAA
CTTCTCTCTGCTGAAACAAGCTGGCGACGTGGAGGAGAACCCTGGACCTGTGAGCAAGGGCGAGGAGGAT
AACATGGCCTCTCTCCCAGCGACACATGAGTTACACATCTTTGGCTCCATCAACGGTGTGGACTTTGACA
TGGTGGGTCAGGGCACCGGCAATCCAAATGATGGTTATGAGGAGTTAAACCTGAAGTCCACCAAGGGTGA
CCTCCAGTTCTCCCCCTGGATTCTGGTCCCTCATATCGGGTATGGCTTCCATCAGTACCTGCCCTACCCT
GACGGGATGTCGCCTTTCCAGGCCGCCATGGTAGATGGCTCCGGCTACCAAGTCCATCGCACAATGCAGT
TTGAAGATGGTGCCTCCCTTACTGTTAACTACCGCTACACCTACGAGGGAAGCCACATCAAAGGAGAGGC
CCAGGTGAAGGGGACTGGTTTCCCTGCTGACGGTCCTGTGATGACCAACTCGCTGACCGCTGCGGACTGG
TGCAGGTCGAAGAAGACTTACCCCAACGACAAAACCATCATCAGTACCTTTAAGTGGAGTTACACCACTG
GAAATGGCAAGCGCTACCGGAGCACTGCGCGGACCACCTACACCTTTGCCAAGCCAATGGCGGCTAACTA
TCTGAAGAACCAGCCGATGTACGTGTTCCGTAAGACGGAGCTCAAGCACTCCAAGACCGAGCTCAACTTC
AAGGAGTGGCAAAAGGCCTTTACCGATGTGATGGGCATGGACGAGCTGTACAAGTAAGCTAGAACTATAG
TGAGTCGTATTACGTAGATCCAGACATGATAAGATACATTGATGAGTTTGGACAAACCACAACTAGAATG
CAGTGAAAAAAATGCTTTATTTGTGAAATTTGTGATGCTATTGCTTTATTTGTAACCATTATAAGCTGCA
ATAAACAAGTTAACAACAACAATTGCATTCATTTTATGTTTCAGGTTCAGGGGGAGGTGTGGGAGGTTTT
TTAATTCCTCAAGAGACCTCTAGACCAGCCAGGACAGAAATGCCTCGACTTCGCTGCTACCCAAGGTTGC
CGGGTGACGCACACCGTGGAAACGGATGAAGGCACGAACCCAGTGGACATAAGCCTGTTCGGTTCGTAAG
CTGTAATGCAAGTAGCGTATGCGCTCACGCAACTGGTCCAGAACCTTGACCGAACGCAGCGGTGGTAACG
GCGCAGTGGCGGTTTTCATGGCTTGTTATGACTGTTTTTTTGGGGTACAGTCTATGCCTCGGGCATCCAA
GCAGCAAGCGCGTTACGCCGTGGGTCGATGTTTGATGTTATGGAGCAGCAACGATGTTACGCAGCAGGGC
AGTCGCCCTAAAACAAAGTTAAACATTATGAGGGAAGCGGTGATCGCCGAAGTATCGACTCAACTATCAG
AGGTAGTTGGCGTCATCGAGCGCCATCTCGAACCGACGTTGCTGGCCGTACATTTGTACGGCTCCGCAGT
GGATGGCGGCCTGAAGCCACACAGTGATATTGATTTGCTGGTTACGGTGACCGTAAGGCTTGATGAAACA
ACGCGGCGAGCTTTGATCAACGACCTTTTGGAAACTTCGGCTTCCCCTGGAGAGAGCGAGATTCTCCGCG
CTGTAGAAGTCACCATTGTTGTGCACGACGACATCATTCCGTGGCGTTATCCAGCTAAGCGCGAACTGCA
ATTTGGAGAATGGCAGCGCAATGACATTCTTGCAGGTATCTTCGAGCCAGCCACGATCGACATTGATCTG
GCTATCTTGCTGACAAAAGCAAGAGAACATAGCGTTGCCTTGGTAGGTCCAGCGGCGGAGGAACTCTTTG
ATCCGGTTCCTGAACAGGATCTATTTGAGGCGCTAAATGAAACCTTAACGCTATGGAACTCGCCGCCCGA
CTGGGCTGGCGATGAGCGAAATGTAGTGCTTACGTTGTCCCGCATTTGGTACAGCGCAGTAACCGGCAAA
ATCGCGCCGAAGGATGTCGCTGCCGACTGGGCAATGGAGCGCCTGCCGGCCCAGTATCAGCCCGTCATAC
TTGAAGCTAGACAGGCTTATCTTGGACAAGAAGAAGATCGCTTGGCCTCGCGCGCAGATCAGTTGGAAGA
ATTTGTCCACTACGTGAAAGGCGAGATCACCAAGGTAGTCGGCAAATAACCCTCGAGCCACCCATGACCA
AAATCCCTTAACGTGAGTTACGCGTCGTTCCACTGAGCGTCAGACCCCGTAGAAAAGATCAAAGGATCTT
CTTGAGATCCTTTTTTTCTGCGCGTAATCTGCTGCTTGCAAACAAAAAAACCACCGCTACCAGCGGTGGT
TTGTTTGCCGGATCAAGAGCTACCAACTCTTTTTCCGAAGGTAACTGGCTTCAGCAGAGCGCAGATACCA
AATACTGTTCTTCTAGTGTAGCCGTAGTTAGGCCACCACTTCAAGAACTCTGTAGCACCGCCTACATACC
TCGCTCTGCTAATCCTGTTACCAGTGGCTGCTGCCAGTGGCGATAAGTCGTGTCTTACCGGGTTGGACTC
AAGACGATAGTTACCGGATAAGGCGCAGCGGTCGGGCTGAACGGGGGGTTCGTGCACACAGCCCAGCTTG
GAGCGAACGACCTACACCGAACTGAGATACCTACAGCGTGAGCTATGAGAAAGCGCCACGCTTCCCGAAG
GGAGAAAGGCGGACAGGTATCCGGTAAGCGGCAGGGTCGGAACAGGAGAGCGCACGAGGGAGCTTCCAGG
GGGAAACGCCTGGTATCTTTATAGTCCTGTCGGGTTTCGCCACCTCTGACTTGAGCGTCGATTTTTGTGA
TGCTCGTCAGGGGGGCGGAGCCTATGGAAAAACGCCAGCAACGCGGCCTTTTTACGGTTCCTGGCCTTTT
GCTGGCCTTTTGCTCACATGTTCTTTCCTGCGTTATCCCCTGATTCTGTGGATAACCGTATTACCGCCTT
TGAGTGAGCTGATACCGCTCGCCGCAGCCGAACGACCGAGCGCAGCGAGTCAGTGAGCGAGGAAGCGGAA
GAGCGCCCAATACGCAAACCGCCTCTCCCCGCGCGTTGGCCGATTCATTAATGCAGCTGGCACGACAGGT
TTCCCGACTGGAAAGCGGGCAGTGAGCGCAACGCAATTAATACGCGTACCGCTAGCCAGGAAGAGTTTGT
AGAAACGCAAAAAGGCCATCCGTCAGGATGGCCTTCTGCTTAGTTTGATGCCTGGCAGTTTATGGCGGGC
GTCCTGCCCGCCACCCTCCGGGCCGTTGCTTCACAACGTTCAAATCCGCTCCCGGCGG
